Addgene plasmid #114393: pAB-NEO-PYL
Purpose: For PYL expression
Depositing lab: Vincent Dion. Depositing organization: Universite de Lausanne (UNIL). Publication: Expanded CAG/CTG repeats resist gene silencing mediated by targeted Epigenome editing. Yang B, Borgeaud AC, Buricova M, Aeschbach L, Rodriguez-Lima O, Ruiz Buendia GA, Cinesi C, Taylor AS, Baubec T, Dion V. Hum Mol Genet. 2021 Sep 7. pii: 6365982. doi: 10.1093/hmg/ddab255. PubMed 34494094.
Backbone
  Vector backbone: pAAV-CMV-GFP
  Backbone size w/o insert (bp): 5241
  Vector type: Mammalian Expression
Growth in bacteria
  Bacterial resistance: Ampicillin, 100 μg/mL
  Growth temperature: 37°C
  Growth strain: ccdB Survival
  Copy number: Unknown
Gene/Insert
  Gene/Insert name: PYL
  Species: Synthetic
  Insert size (bp): 1259
  Promoter: CMV
  Tag / fusion protein: 3xFLAG-SV40 NLS (C terminal on insert)
  Cloning method: Restriction Enzyme; 5′ cloning site unknown (unknown if destroyed); 3′ cloning site unknown (unknown if destroyed)
Terms and licenses: Academic/Nonprofit Terms; Industry Terms: Not Available to Industry
How to cite: pAB-NEO-PYL was a gift from Vincent Dion (Addgene plasmid # 114393 ; http://n2t.net/addgene:114393 ; RRID:Addgene_114393)
