[The description below was written by a language model from this plasmid's Addgene catalogue record and pLannotate feature annotations shown in this document.]
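Description:
pAB-NEO-PYL is a mammalian expression plasmid that places the abscisic acid (ABA) receptor PYL under the human CMV immediate-early enhancer/promoter. The catalogue names pAAV-CMV-GFP as the backbone, but the annotated 6.6 kb sequence shows no AAV inverted terminal repeats or GFP. Its layout (CMV, T7 and SP6 promoters, bGH polyadenylation signal, f1 ori, SV40-driven neo cassette) looks more like a general pcDNA-type expression vector. It is propagated in E. coli through a high-copy ColE1/pUC origin with ampicillin resistance. The neomycin phosphotransferase gene, driven by the SV40 early promoter and terminated by an SV40 poly(A) signal, should allow G418 selection of transfected mammalian cells.

The payload is a fragment of the Arabidopsis PYL1 coding sequence followed by FLAG epitope repeats. The catalogue describes the tag as a C-terminal 3xFLAG-SV40 NLS, although the nuclear localisation signal itself is not separately annotated. Immediately downstream lies a Gateway destination cassette, with attR recombination sites flanking the ccdB gyrase toxin gene, ahead of the bGH poly(A) signal. This cassette explains why the plasmid is maintained in a ccdB-tolerant strain. It also suggests that an LR reaction can place a coding sequence of interest downstream of the tagged PYL, probably as a fusion, though the record does not state this outright and gives the purpose only as PYL expression.

PYL binds its PP2C phosphatase partners only in the presence of ABA, which makes it one half of a chemically induced dimerisation system. The associated publication concerns targeted epigenome editing at expanded CAG/CTG repeats, consistent with ABA-inducible recruitment of PYL-fused effector proteins to a chosen locus.
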