Features (pLannotate 1.2.2; 28 found; start..end, strand, type, name):
    100..479     +  enhancer       CMV enhancer: human cytomegalovirus immediate early enhancer
    480..683     +  promoter       CMV promoter: human cytomegalovirus (CMV) immediate early promoter
    679..712     +  LTR            5' LTR (truncated) (fragment): truncated 5' long terminal repeat (LTR) from HIV-1
    728..746     +  promoter       T7 promoter: promoter for bacteriophage T7 RNA polymerase
    790..1320    +  CDS            PYL1 (fragment): PYL1_ARATH - Also known as RCAR12. Experimental evidence at protein level: Swiss-Prot protein existence level 1. Receptor for abscisic acid (ABA) required for ABA-mediated responses such as stomatal closure and germination inhibition. Inhibits the activity of group-A protein phosphatases type 2C (PP2Cs) when activated by ABA (PubMed:19407143, PubMed:19855379, PubMed:19893533, PubMed:19898420, PubMed:23844015, PubMed:21658606). Can be activated by both (-)-ABA and (+)-ABA (PubMed:23844015). From Arabidopsis thaliana (Mouse-ear cress).
   1324..1344    +  CDS            FLAG (fragment): FLAG® epitope tag, followed by an enterokinase cleavage site
   1369..1392    +  CDS            3xFLAG (fragment): three tandem FLAG® epitope tags
   1417..1541    +  protein_bind   attR1: mutant version of attR; recombination site for the Gateway® LR reaction LR Clonase™
   1550..1573    +  promoter       lac promoter (fragment): promoter for the E. coli lac operon
   1574..1876    +  CDS            ccdB: CcdB, a bacterial toxin that poisons DNA gyrase; ccdB; Plasmids containing the ccdB gene cannot be propagated in standard E. coli strains.
   1917..2039    -  protein_bind   attR3: mutant version of attR; recombination site for the Gateway® LR reaction LR Clonase™
   2021..2041    -  protein_bind   attB2: mutant version of attB; core recombination site for the Gateway® BP reaction BP Clonase™
   2067..2085    -  promoter       SP6 promoter: promoter for bacteriophage SP6 RNA polymerase
   2111..2335    +  polyA_signal   bGH poly(A) signal: bovine growth hormone polyadenylation signal
   2339..2360    +  promoter       SV40 promoter (fragment): SV40 enhancer and early promoter
   2381..2809    +  rep_origin     f1 ori (sequence partly withheld): f1 bacteriophage origin of replication; arrow indicates direction of (+) strand synthesis
   2823..3152    +  promoter       SV40 promoter: SV40 enhancer and early promoter
   3219..4010    +  CDS            neo: KKA2_KLEPN - Also known as kan, nptII. Experimental evidence at protein level: Swiss-Prot protein existence level 1. Resistance to kanamycin, neomycin, paromomycin, ribostamycin, butirosin and gentamicin B. From Klebsiella pneumoniae.
   4034..4192    +  CDS            ble (fragment): BLE_KLEPN - Experimental evidence at protein level: Swiss-Prot protein existence level 1. Binding protein with a strong affinity to the bleomycin family of antibiotics. Binds to CL990; an antimitotic-antibiotic compound. From Klebsiella pneumoniae.
   4187..4308    +  polyA_signal   SV40 poly(A) signal: SV40 polyadenylation signal
   4381..4397    -  protein_bind   lac operator: The lac repressor binds to the lac operator to inhibit transcription in E. coli. This inhibition can be relieved by adding lactose or isopropyl-β-D-thiogalactopyranoside (IPTG). lac repressor encoded by lacI
   4405..4435    -  promoter       lac promoter: promoter for the E. coli lac operon
   4450..4471    -  protein_bind   CAP binding site: CAP binding activates transcription in the presence of cAMP. E. coli catabolite activator protein
   4484..4576    -  CDS            lacI (fragment): lac repressor; lacI; The lac repressor binds to the lac operator to inhibit transcription in E. coli. This inhibition can be relieved by adding lactose or isopropyl-β-D-thiogalactopyranoside (IPTG).
   4759..5347    -  rep_origin     ori: high-copy-number ColE1/pMB1/pBR322/pUC origin of replication
   5518..6378    -  CDS            AmpR: β-lactamase; bla; confers resistance to ampicillin, carbenicillin, and related antibiotics
   6379..6483    -  promoter       AmpR promoter: bla
   6542..6594    -  misc_feature   bom (fragment): basis of mobility region from pBR322
>Addgene plasmid #114393 | pAB-NEO-PYL | addgene full sequence | sequence record 225141 | Addgene NGS Result
CTACAACAAGGCAAGGCTTGACCGACAATTGCATGAAGAATCTGCTTAGGGTTAGGCGTTTTGCGCTGCT
TCGCGATGTACGGGCCAGATATACGCGTTGACATTGATTATTGACTAGTTATTAATAGTAATCAATTACG
GGGTCATTAGTTCATAGCCCATATATGGAGTTCCGCGTTACATAACTTACGGTAAATGGCCCGCCTGGCT
GACCGCCCAACGACCCCCGCCCATTGACGTCAATAATGACGTATGTTCCCATAGTAACGCCAATAGGGAC
TTTCCATTGACGTCAATGGGTGGAGTATTTACGGTAAACTGCCCACTTGGCAGTACATCAAGTGTATCAT
ATGCCAAGTACGCCCCCTATTGACGTCAATGACGGTAAATGGCCCGCCTGGCATTATGCCCAGTACATGA
CCTTATGGGACTTTCCTACTTGGCAGTACATCTACGTATTAGTCATCGCTATTACCATGGTGATGCGGTT
TTGGCAGTACATCAATGGGCGTGGATAGCGGTTTGACTCACGGGGATTTCCAAGTCTCCACCCCATTGAC
GTCAATGGGAGTTTGTTTTGGCACCAAAATCAACGGGACTTTCCAAAATGTCGTAACAACTCCGCCCCAT
TGACGCAAATGGGCGGTAGGCGTGTACGGTGGGAGGTCTATATAAGCAGAGCTCTCTGGCTAACTAGAGA
ACCCACTGCTTACTGGCTTATCGAAATTAATACGACTCACTATAGGGAGACCCAAGCTTGGTACCGAGCT
CGGATCCGCCACCATGGCCACCCAGGACGAGTTCACCCAGCTGAGCCAGTCTATCGCCGAGTTCCACACC
TACCAGCTGGGCAACGGCCGGTGCAGCAGCCTGCTGGCCCAGAGAATCCACGCCCCTCCCGAGACAGTGT
GGTCCGTCGTGCGGAGATTCGACCGGCCCCAGATCTACAAGCACTTCATCAAGAGCTGCAACGTGTCCGA
GGACTTCGAGATGAGAGTGGGCTGCACCCGGGACGTGAACGTGATCAGCGGCCTGCCCGCCAACACCAGC
AGAGAGAGACTGGACCTGCTGGACGACGACAGAAGAGTGACCGGCTTCAGCATCACCGGCGGAGAGCACC
GGCTGCGGAACTACAAGAGCGTGACCACCGTGCACAGATTCGAGAAAGAGGAAGAAGAGGAACGGATCTG
GACCGTGGTGCTGGAAAGCTACGTGGTGGACGTGCCCGAGGGCAACAGCGAAGAGGACACCCGGCTGTTC
GCCGACACCGTGATCCGGCTGAACCTGCAGAAGCTGGCCTCCATCACCGAGGCCATGAACGACTACAAGG
ACGACGACGACAAGGACTATAAGGACGATGATGATAAGGATTACAAAGATGACGACGATAAGCCCCCCAA
GAAGAAGCGGAAAGTCACAAGTTTGTACAAAAAAGCTGAACGAGAAACGTAAAATGATATAAATATCAAT
ATATTAAATTAGATTTTGCATAAAAAACAGACTACATAATACTGTAAAACACAACATATCCAGTCACTAT
GCACCAGGCTTTACACTTTATGCTTCCGGCTCGATGCAGTTTAAGGTTTACACCTATAAAAGAGAGAGCC
GTTATCGTCTGTTTGTGGATGTACAGAGTGATATTATTGACACGCCCGGGCGACGGATGGTGATCCCCCT
GGCCAGTGCACGTCTGCTGTCAGATAAAGTCCCCCGTGAACTTTACCCGGTGGTGCATATCGGGGATGAA
AGCTGGCGCATGATGACCACCGATATGGCCAGTGTGCCGGTCTCCGTTATCGGGGAAGAAGTGGCTGATC
TCAGCCACCGCGAAAATGACATCAAAAACGCCATTAACCTGATGTTCTGGGGAATAATGTCAGGCTCCCT
TATACACAGCCAGTCTGCAGGTCGACCATAGTGACTGGATATGTTGTGTTTTACAGTATTATGTAGTCTG
TTTTTTATGCAAAATCTAATTTAATATATTGATATTTATATCATTTTACGTTTCTCGGTTCAGCTTTCTT
GTACAAAGTGGTCATCCGCGGTCTAGAGGGCCCTATTCTATAGTGTCACCTAAATGCTAGAGCTCGCTGA
TCAGCCTCGACTGTGCCTTCTAGTTGCCAGCCATCTGTTGTTTGCCCCTCCCCCGTGCCTTCCTTGACCC
TGGAAGGTGCCACTCCCACTGTCCTTTCCTAATAAAATGAGGAAATTGCATCGCATTGTCTGAGTAGGTG
TCATTCTATTCTGGGGGGTGGGGTGGGGCAGGACAGCAAGGGGGAGGATTGGGAAGACAATAGCAGGCAT
GCTGGGGATGCGGTGGGCTCTATGGCTTCTGAGGCGGAAAGAACCAGCTGGGGCTCTAGGGGGTATCCCC
[124 nt withheld, positions 2381-2504]
C
[91 nt withheld, positions 2506-2596]
A
[49 nt withheld, positions 2598-2646]
CCTTTGACGTTGGAGTCCACGTTCTTT
[37 nt withheld, positions 2674-2710]
ACCCTATCTCGGTCTATTCTTTTGATTTATAAGGGATTTTGCCGATTTCGGCCTATTGGTTAAAAAATGA
GCTGATTTAACAAAAATTTAACGCGAATTAATTCTGTGGAATGTGTGTCAGTTAGGGTGTGGAAAGTCCC
CAGGCTCCCCAGCAGGCAGAAGTATGCAAAGCATGCATCTCAATTAGTCAGCAACCAGGTGTGGAAAGTC
CCCAGGCTCCCCAGCAGGCAGAAGTATGCAAAGCATGCATCTCAATTAGTCAGCAACCATAGTCCCGCCC
CTAACTCCGCCCATCCCGCCCCTAACTCCGCCCAGTTCCGCCCATTCTCCGCCCCATGGCTGACTAATTT
TTTTTATTTATGCAGAGGCCGAGGCCGCCTCTGCCTCTGAGCTATTCCAGAAGTAGTGAGGAGGCTTTTT
TGGAGGCCTAGGCTTTTGCAAAAAGCTCCCGGGAGCTTGTATATCCATTTTCGGATCTGATCAAGAGACA
GGATGAGGATCGTTTCGCATGATTGAACAAGATGGATTGCACGCAGGTTCTCCGGCCGCTTGGGTGGAGA
GGCTATTCGGCTATGACTGGGCACAACAGACAATCGGCTGCTCTGATGCCGCCGTGTTCCGGCTGTCAGC
GCAGGGGCGCCCGGTTCTTTTTGTCAAGACCGACCTGTCCGGTGCCCTGAATGAACTGCAGGACGAGGCA
GCGCGGCTATCGTGGCTGGCCACGACGGGCGTTCCTTGCGCAGCTGTGCTCGACGTTGTCACTGAAGCGG
GAAGGGACTGGCTGCTATTGGGCGAAGTGCCGGGGCAGGATCTCCTGTCATCTCACCTTGCTCCTGCCGA
GAAAGTATCCATCATGGCTGATGCAATGCGGCGGCTGCATACGCTTGATCCGGCTACCTGCCCATTCGAC
CACCAAGCGAAACATCGCATCGAGCGAGCACGTACTCGGATGGAAGCCGGTCTTGTCGATCAGGATGATC
TGGACGAAGAGCATCAGGGGCTCGCGCCAGCCGAACTGTTCGCCAGGCTCAAGGCGCGCATGCCCGACGG
CGAGGATCTCGTCGTGACCCATGGCGATGCCTGCTTGCCGAATATCATGGTGGAAAATGGCCGCTTTTCT
GGATTCATCGACTGTGGCCGGCTGGGTGTGGCGGACCGCTATCAGGACATAGCGTTGGCTACCCGTGATA
TTGCTGAAGAGCTTGGCGGCGAATGGGCTGACCGCTTCCTCGTGCTTTACGGTATCGCCGCTCCCGATTC
GCAGCGCATCGCCTTCTATCGCCTTCTTGACGAGTTCTTCTGAGCGGGACTCTGGGGTTCGAAATGACCG
ACCAAGCGACGCCCAACCTGCCATCACGAGATTTCGATTCCACCGCCGCCTTCTATGAAAGGTTGGGCTT
CGGAATCGTTTTCCGGGACGCCGGCTGGATGATCCTCCAGCGCGGGGATCTCATGCTGGAGTTCTTCGCC
CACCCCAACTTGTTTATTGCAGCTTATAATGGTTACAAATAAAGCAATAGCATCACAAATTTCACAAATA
AAGCATTTTTTTCACTGCATTCTAGTTGTGGTTTGTCCAAACTCATCAATGTATCTTATCATGTCTGTAT
ACCGTCGACCTCTAGCTAGAGCTTGGCGTAATCATGGTCATAGCTGTTTCCTGTGTGAAATTGTTATCCG
CTCACAATTCCACACAACATACGAGCCGGAAGCATAAAGTGTAAAGCCTGGGGTGCCTAATGAGTGAGCT
AACTCACATTAATTGCGTTGCGCTCACTGCCCGCTTTCCAGTCGGGAAACCTGTCGTGCCAGCTGCATTA
ATGAATCGGCCAACGCGCGGGGAGAGGCGGTTTGCGTATTGGGCGCTCTTCCGCTTCCTCGCTCACTGAC
TCGCTGCGCTCGGTCGTTCGGCTGCGGCGAGCGGTATCAGCTCACTCAAAGGCGGTAATACGGTTATCCA
CAGAATCAGGGGATAACGCAGGAAAGAACATGTGAGCAAAAGGCCAGCAAAAGGCCAGGAACCGTAAAAA
GGCCGCGTTGCTGGCGTTTTTCCATAGGCTCCGCCCCCCTGACGAGCATCACAAAAATCGACGCTCAAGT
CAGAGGTGGCGAAACCCGACAGGACTATAAAGATACCAGGCGTTTCCCCCTGGAAGCTCCCTCGTGCGCT
CTCCTGTTCCGACCCTGCCGCTTACCGGATACCTGTCCGCCTTTCTCCCTTCGGGAAGCGTGGCGCTTTC
TCATAGCTCACGCTGTAGGTATCTCAGTTCGGTGTAGGTCGTTCGCTCCAAGCTGGGCTGTGTGCACGAA
CCCCCCGTTCAGCCCGACCGCTGCGCCTTATCCGGTAACTATCGTCTTGAGTCCAACCCGGTAAGACACG
ACTTATCGCCACTGGCAGCAGCCACTGGTAACAGGATTAGCAGAGCGAGGTATGTAGGCGGTGCTACAGA
GTTCTTGAAGTGGTGGCCTAACTACGGCTACACTAGAAGAACAGTATTTGGTATCTGCGCTCTGCTGAAG
CCAGTTACCTTCGGAAAAAGAGTTGGTAGCTCTTGATCCGGCAAACAAACCACCGCTGGTAGCGGTGGTT
TTTTTGTTTGCAAGCAGCAGATTACGCGCAGAAAAAAAGGATCTCAAGAAGATCCTTTGATCTTTTCTAC
GGGGTCTGACGCTCAGTGGAACGAAAACTCACGTTAAGGGATTTTGGTCATGAGATTATCAAAAAGGATC
TTCACCTAGATCCTTTTAAATTAAAAATGAAGTTTTAAATCAATCTAAAGTATATATGAGTAAACTTGGT
CTGACAGTTACCAATGCTTAATCAGTGAGGCACCTATCTCAGCGATCTGTCTATTTCGTTCATCCATAGT
TGCCTGACTCCCCGTCGTGTAGATAACTACGATACGGGAGGGCTTACCATCTGGCCCCAGTGCTGCAATG
ATACCGCGAGACCCACGCTCACCGGCTCCAGATTTATCAGCAATAAACCAGCCAGCCGGAAGGGCCGAGC
GCAGAAGTGGTCCTGCAACTTTATCCGCCTCCATCCAGTCTATTAATTGTTGCCGGGAAGCTAGAGTAAG
TAGTTCGCCAGTTAATAGTTTGCGCAACGTTGTTGCCATTGCTACAGGCATCGTGGTGTCACGCTCGTCG
TTTGGTATGGCTTCATTCAGCTCCGGTTCCCAACGATCAAGGCGAGTTACATGATCCCCCATGTTGTGCA
AAAAAGCGGTTAGCTCCTTCGGTCCTCCGATCGTTGTCAGAAGTAAGTTGGCCGCAGTGTTATCACTCAT
GGTTATGGCAGCACTGCATAATTCTCTTACTGTCATGCCATCCGTAAGATGCTTTTCTGTGACTGGTGAG
TACTCAACCAAGTCATTCTGAGAATAGTGTATGCGGCGACCGAGTTGCTCTTGCCCGGCGTCAATACGGG
ATAATACCGCGCCACATAGCAGAACTTTAAAAGTGCTCATCATTGGAAAACGTTCTTCGGGGCGAAAACT
CTCAAGGATCTTACCGCTGTTGAGATCCAGTTCGATGTAACCCACTCGTGCACCCAACTGATCTTCAGCA
TCTTTTACTTTCACCAGCGTTTCTGGGTGAGCAAAAACAGGAAGGCAAAATGCCGCAAAAAAGGGAATAA
GGGCGACACGGAAATGTTGAATACTCATACTCTTCCTTTTTCAATATTATTGAAGCATTTATCAGGGTTA
TTGTCTCATGAGCGGATACATATTTGAATGTATTTAGAAAAATAAACAAATAGGGGTTCCGCGCACATTT
CCCCGAAAAGTGCCACCTGACGTCGACGGATCGGGAGATCTCCCGATCCCCTATGGTGCACTCTCAGTAC
AATCTGCTCTGATGCCGCATAGTTAAGCCAGTATCTGCTCCCTGCTTGTGTGTTGGAGGTCGCTGAGTAG
TGCGCGAGCAAAATTTAAG
